>Addgene plasmid #25137 | PPI64 | depositor partial sequence | sequence record 11611 | Author sequence
ATGGGAATAAAGGTTCAACGTCCTCGATGTTTTTTTGACATTGCCATTAACAATCAACCTGCTGGAAGAG
TTGTCTTTGAATTATTTTCTGATGTGTGCCCCAAAACATGCGAGAACTTTCGTTGTCTTTGTACAGGTGA
AAAGGGGACCGGGAAATCAACTCAGAAACCATTACATTATAAGAGTTGTCTCTTTCACAGAGTTGTCAAG
GATTTTATGGTTCAAGGTGGTGACTTCAGTGAAGGAAATGGACGAGGAGGGGAATCTATCTATGGAGGAT
TTTTTGAAGACGAGAGTTTCGCTGTTAAACACAACAAAGAATTTCTCTTGTCAATGGCCAACAGAGGGAA
GGATACAAATGGTTCACAGTTCTTCATAACAACGAAACCAACTCCTCATTTAGATGGGCATCATGTTGTT
TTTGGACAAGTAATCTCTGGTCAAGAAGTTGTAAGAGAGATTGAAAACCAGAAAACAGATGCAGCTAGCA
AACCGTTTGCGGAGGTACGGATACTCAGTTGTGGAGAGCTGATTCCC
