>Addgene plasmid #25137 | PPI64 | addgene partial sequence | sequence record 31213 | 25137 with T7
CTGAATATTTTGTTTACTTTAAGAAGGAGATATACCATGGGCAGCAGCCATCATCATCATCATCACAGCA
GCGGCCTGGTTCCGCGTGGTAGTATGGGAATAAAGGTTCAACGTCCTCGATGTTTTTTTGACATTGCCAT
TAACAATCAACCTGCTGGAAGAGTTGTCTTTGAATTATTTTCTGATGTGTGCCCCAAAACATGCGAGAAC
TTTCGTTGTCTTTGTACAGGTGAAAAGGGGACCGGGAAATCAACTCAGAAACCATTACATTATAAGAGTT
GTCTCTTTCACAGAGTTGTCAAGGATTTTATGGTTCAAGGTGGTGACTTCAGTGAAGGAAATGGACGAGG
AGGGGAATCTATCTATGGAGGATTTTTTGAAGACGAGAGTTTCGCTGTTAAACACAACAAAGAATTTCTC
TTGTCAATGGCCAACAGAGGGAAGGATACAAATGGTTCACAGTTCTTCATAACAACGAAACCAACTCCTC
ATTTAGATGGGCATCATGTTGTTTTTGGACAAGTAATCTCTGGTCAAGAAGTTGTAAGAGAGATTGAAAA
CCAGAAAACAGATGCAGCTAGCAAACCGTTTGCGGAGGTACGGATACTCAGTTGTGGAGAGCTGATTCCC
TGATGACGAAGCTTGCGGCCGCACTCGAGCACCACCACCACCACCACTGAGATCCGGCTGCTAACAAAGC
CCGAAAGGAAGCTGAGTTGGCTGCTGCCACCGCTGAGCAATAACTAGCATAACCCCTTGGGGCCTCTAAA
CGGGTCTTGAGGGGTTTTTTGCTGAAAGGAGGAACTATATCCGGATTGGCGAATGGG
[75 nt withheld, positions 828-902]
