[The description below was written by a language model from this plasmid's Addgene catalogue record.]
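Description:
PPI64 is a bacterial expression plasmid built on the pET28a-LIC backbone, a ligation-independent-cloning derivative of pET28a produced by a structural genomics group. It is selected with kanamycin and is recorded as low copy. The backbone is listed at 7328 bp without insert. No feature table accompanies the entry, so the promoter and origin are not explicitly stated. The use of T7 and T7-terminator sequencing primers is consistent with the standard pET arrangement, in which the insert sits between a T7 promoter and T7 terminator and is expressed in a host supplying T7 RNA polymerase. The cloning strain listed, DH5alpha, serves for propagation rather than expression.

The insert is a 537 bp fragment of human PPIG (cyclophilin G, also known as SRCyp or CARS-Cyp). The insert name suggests it spans residues 1 to 179, and it encodes the peptidyl-prolyl isomerase domain rather than the full-length protein. The record itself cautions that the construct may not contain the complete ORF. The fragment carries an N-terminal His tag for metal-affinity purification and two substitutions, K125A and E126A. The record does not explain why they were introduced, although paired lysine/glutamate-to-alanine changes of this type are commonly made to reduce surface entropy and promote crystallisation.

The stated purpose is production of recombinant protein in bacteria for structure determination, and the depositor links the construct to a deposited crystal structure of the cyclophilin G isomerase domain. It is therefore suited to preparing purified PPI domain for crystallography or biochemical and ligand-binding studies.
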