Addgene plasmid #25137: PPI64
Purpose: Bacterial expression for structure determination; may not be full ORF
Depositing lab: Cheryl Arrowsmith. Depositing organization: University of Toronto.
Backbone
  Vector backbone: pET28a-LIC
  Backbone manufacturer: SGC
  Backbone size w/o insert (bp): 7328
  Vector type: Bacterial Expression
Growth in bacteria
  Bacterial resistance: Kanamycin, 50 μg/mL
  Growth temperature: 37°C
  Growth strain: DH5alpha
  Copy number: Low Copy
Gene/Insert
  Gene/Insert name: ppi64.001.179 (alt names: PDB: 2GW2; cyclophilin G - PPI domain; PPIG)
  Species: H. sapiens (human)
  Insert size (bp): 537
  Mutation: K125A/E126A
  GenBank ID: BC111693
  Entrez Gene: PPIG (a.k.a. CYP, SRCyp, SCAF10, CARS-Cyp, MGC133241)
  Tag / fusion protein: His (N terminal on insert)
  Cloning method: Restriction Enzyme
  Sequencing primers: 5′ T7; 3′ T7-term
Terms and licenses: Academic/Nonprofit Terms; Industry Terms: Not Available to Industry
Depositor comments: PDB: 2GW2. http://www.thesgc.org/structures/2GW2/ .
How to cite: PPI64 was a gift from Cheryl Arrowsmith (Addgene plasmid # 25137 ; http://n2t.net/addgene:25137 ; RRID:Addgene_25137)
